LOCUS       Exported 6481 bp ds-DNA circular SYN 12-MAY-2021
DEFINITION  Targeting expression to neuronal and glial cell types in mice,
            non-human primates, and human retina.
ACCESSION   .
VERSION     .
KEYWORDS    151_pAAV-ProC29-CatCh-GFP-WPRE
SOURCE      synthetic DNA construct
  ORGANISM  synthetic DNA construct
REFERENCE   1 (bases 1 to 6481)
  AUTHORS   Juttner J, Szabo A, Gross-Scherf B, Morikawa RK, Rompani SB, Hantz
            P, Szikra T, Esposti F, Cowan CS, Bharioke A, Patino-Alvarez CP,
            Keles O, Kusnyerik A, Azoulay T, Hartl D, Krebs AR, Schubeler D,
            Hajdu RI, Lukats A, Nemeth J, Nagy ZZ, Wu KC, Wu RH, Xiang L, Fang
            XL, Jin ZB, Goldblum D, Hasler PW, Scholl HPN, Krol J, Roska B
  TITLE     Targeting neuronal and glial cell types with synthetic promoter AAVs
            in mice, non-human primates and humans.
  JOURNAL   Nat Neurosci. 2019 Jul 8. pii: 10.1038/s41593-019-0431-2. doi:
            10.1038/s41593-019-0431-2.
  PUBMED    31285614
REFERENCE   2 (bases 1 to 6481)
  AUTHORS   .
  TITLE     Direct Submission
  JOURNAL   Exported May 12, 2021 from SnapGene Server 1.1.58
            http://www.snapgene.com
FEATURES             Location/Qualifiers
     source          1..6481
                     /organism="synthetic DNA construct"
                     /mol_type="other DNA"
     repeat_region   1..130
                     /label=AAV2 ITR (alternate)
                     /note="Functional equivalent of wild-type AAV2 ITR"
     promoter        722..918
                     /label=SV40 promoter
                     /note="SV40 early promoter"
     rep_origin      769..904
                     /label=SV40 ori
                     /note="SV40 origin of replication"
     primer_bind     831..850
                     /label=SV40pro-F
                     /note="SV40 promoter/origin, forward primer"
     regulatory      925..934
                     /regulatory_class="other"
                     /note="vertebrate consensus sequence for strong initiation
                     of translation (Kozak, 1987)"
     CDS             931..1854
                     /codon_start=1
                     /product="N-terminal fragment of channelrhodopsin-2 from
                     the alga Chlamydomonas reinhardtii (Nagel et al., 2003)"
                     /label=ChR2
                     /note="blue light-activated cation channel"
                     /translation="MDYGGALSAVGRELLFVTNPVVVNGSVLVPEDQCYCAGWIESRGT
                     NGAQTASNVLQWLAAGFSILLLMFYAYQTWKSTCGWEEIYVCAIEMVKVILEFFFEFKN
                     PSMLYLATGHRVQWLRYAEWLLTCPVICIHLSNLTGLSNDYSRRTMGLLVSDIGTIVWG
                     ATSAMATGYVKVIFFCLGLCYGANTFFHAAKAYIEGYHTVPKGRCRQVVTGMAWLFFVS
                     WGMFPILFILGPEGFGVLSVYGSTVGHTIIDLMSKNCWGLLGHYLRVLIHEHILIHGDI
                     RKTTKLNIGGTEIEVETLVEDEAEAGA"
     CDS             1861..2577
                     /codon_start=1
                     /product="enhanced GFP"
                     /label=EGFP
                     /translation="MVSKGEELFTGVVPILVELDGDVNGHKFSVSGEGEGDATYGKLTL
                     KFICTTGKLPVPWPTLVTTLTYGVQCFSRYPDHMKQHDFFKSAMPEGYVQERTIFFKDD
                     GNYKTRAEVKFEGDTLVNRIELKGIDFKEDGNILGHKLEYNYNSHNVYIMADKQKNGIK
                     VNFKIRHNIEDGSVQLADHYQQNTPIGDGPVLLPDNHYLSTQSALSKDPNEKRDHMVLL
                     EFVTAAGITLGMDELYK"
     primer_bind     complement(1906..1927)
                     /label=EGFP-N
                     /note="EGFP, reverse primer"
     primer_bind     complement(2167..2186)
                     /label=EXFP-R
                     /note="For distinguishing EGFP variants, reverse primer"
     primer_bind     2514..2535
                     /label=EGFP-C
                     /note="EGFP, forward primer"
     misc_feature    2608..3196
                     /label=WPRE
                     /note="woodchuck hepatitis virus posttranscriptional
                     regulatory element"
     primer_bind     complement(2661..2681)
                     /label=WPRE-R
                     /note="WPRE, reverse primer"
     CDS             complement(3079..3090)
                     /codon_start=1
                     /product="Factor Xa recognition and cleavage site"
                     /label=Factor Xa site
                     /translation="IEGR"
     polyA_signal    3228..3704
                     /label=hGH poly(A) signal
                     /note="human growth hormone polyadenylation signal"
     primer_bind     complement(3427..3446)
                     /label=hGH-PA-R
                     /note="Human growth hormone terminator, reverse primer"
     repeat_region   3744..3884
                     /label=AAV2 ITR
                     /note="inverted terminal repeat of adeno-associated virus
                     serotype 2"
     repeat_region   3744..3873
                     /label=AAV2 ITR
     rep_origin      3959..4414
                     /direction=RIGHT
                     /label=f1 ori
                     /note="f1 bacteriophage origin of replication; arrow
                     indicates direction of (+) strand synthesis"
     primer_bind     complement(4046..4065)
                     /label=F1ori-R
                     /note="F1 origin, reverse primer"
     primer_bind     4256..4277
                     /label=F1ori-F
                     /note="F1 origin, forward primer"
     primer_bind     complement(4431..4450)
                     /label=pRS-marker
                     /note="pRS vectors, use to sequence yeast selectable
                     marker"
     primer_bind     4550..4572
                     /label=pGEX 3'
                     /note="pGEX vectors, reverse primer"
     primer_bind     complement(4610..4628)
                     /label=pBRforEco
                     /note="pBR322 vectors, upsteam of EcoRI site, forward
                     primer"
     promoter        4696..4800
                     /gene="bla"
                     /label=AmpR promoter
     CDS             4801..5661
                     /codon_start=1
                     /gene="bla"
                     /product="beta-lactamase"
                     /label=AmpR
                     /note="confers resistance to ampicillin, carbenicillin, and
                     related antibiotics"
                     /translation="MSIQHFRVALIPFFAAFCLPVFAHPETLVKVKDAEDQLGARVGYI
                     ELDLNSGKILESFRPEERFPMMSTFKVLLCGAVLSRIDAGQEQLGRRIHYSQNDLVEYS
                     PVTEKHLTDGMTVRELCSAAITMSDNTAANLLLTTIGGPKELTAFLHNMGDHVTRLDRW
                     EPELNEAIPNDERDTTMPVAMATTLRKLLTGELLTLASRQQLIDWMEADKVAGPLLRSA
                     LPAGWFIADKSGAGERGSRGIIAALGPDGKPSRIVVIYTTGSQATMDERNRQIAEIGAS
                     LIKHW"
     primer_bind     complement(5019..5038)
                     /label=Amp-R
                     /note="Ampicillin resistance gene, reverse primer"
     rep_origin      5832..6420
                     /direction=RIGHT
                     /label=ori
                     /note="high-copy-number ColE1/pMB1/pBR322/pUC origin of
                     replication"
     primer_bind     6321..6340
                     /label=pBR322ori-F
                     /note="pBR322 origin, forward primer"
ORIGIN
        1 cctgcaggca gctgcgcgct cgctcgctca ctgaggccgc ccgggcgtcg ggcgaccttt
       61 ggtcgcccgg cctcagtgag cgagcgagcg cgcagagagg gagtggccaa ctccatcact
      121 aggggttcct gcggccgcac gcgtcttacc gattgcagac gaaaccgaaa cttagctgac
      181 atcgagtcga aaccgaaact tttcatggcc gaaggcgaaa ccgaaacttg cgtccgtgta
      241 acgcgaaacc gaaacttccc gagcatcctt acgaaaccga aactgcaacc ggctacactc
      301 gaaaccgaaa ctactaatga taccaaccga aaccgaaact cggtaagtga aactgcgaaa
      361 ccgaaacttg gtggacagcc ttccgaaacc gaaactggac gatgttcgtt ccgaaaccga
      421 aactatattc gtgcccaagc gaaaccgaaa ctagggggcc gatatcccga aaccgaaact
      481 acaggccccg cccgtcgaaa ccgaaactta cgtctcagga agtcgaaacc gaaactggct
      541 accactgacc acgaaaccga aacttctact gttccgtgac gaaaccgaaa ctgacggaca
      601 agagtaccga aaccgaaact tagtcaggcg tccatcgaaa ccgaaactca aagattcaaa
      661 aaacgaaacc gaaactttct gttgggatgt ccgaaaccga aactgctcga gatctgcgat
      721 ctgcatctca attagtcagc aaccatagtc ccgcccctaa ctccgcccat cccgccccta
      781 actccgccca gttccgccca ttctccgccc catcgctgac taattttttt tatttatgca
      841 gaggccgagg ccgcctcggc ctctgagcta ttccagaagt agtgaggagg cttttttgga
      901 ggcctaggct tttgcaaagg atccgccacc atggattatg gaggcgccct gagtgccgtt
      961 gggcgcgagc tgctatttgt aacgaaccca gtagtcgtca atggctctgt acttgtgcct
     1021 gaggaccagt gttactgcgc gggctggatt gagtcgcgtg gcacaaacgg tgcccaaacg
     1081 gcgtcgaacg tgctgcaatg gcttgctgct ggcttctcca tcctactgct tatgttttac
     1141 gcctaccaaa catggaagtc aacctgcggc tgggaggaga tctatgtgtg cgctatcgag
     1201 atggtcaagg tgattctcga gttcttcttc gagtttaaga acccgtccat gctgtatcta
     1261 gccacaggcc accgcgtcca gtggttgcgt tacgccgagt ggcttctcac ctgcccggtc
     1321 atttgcattc acctgtcaaa cctgacgggc ttgtccaacg actacagcag gcgcaccatg
     1381 ggtctgcttg tgtctgatat tggcacaatt gtgtggggcg ccacttccgc catggccacc
     1441 ggatacgtca aggtcatctt cttctgcctg ggtctgtgtt atggtgctaa cacgttcttt
     1501 cacgctgcca aggcctacat cgagggttac cacaccgtgc cgaagggccg gtgtcgccag
     1561 gtggtgactg gcatggcttg gctcttcttc gtatcatggg gtatgttccc catcctgttc
     1621 atcctcggcc ccgagggctt cggcgtcctg agcgtgtacg gctccaccgt cggccacacc
     1681 atcattgacc tgatgtcgaa gaactgctgg ggtctgctcg gccactacct gcgcgtgctg
     1741 atccacgagc atatcctcat ccacggcgac attcgcaaga ccaccaaatt gaacattggt
     1801 ggcactgaga ttgaggtcga gacgctggtg gaggacgagg ccgaggctgg cgcggtaccc
     1861 atggtgagca agggcgagga gctgttcacc ggggtggtgc ccatcctggt cgagctggac
     1921 ggcgacgtaa acggccacaa gttcagcgtg tccggcgagg gcgagggcga tgccacctac
     1981 ggcaagctga ccctgaagtt catctgcacc accggcaagc tgcccgtgcc ctggcccacc
     2041 ctcgtgacca ccctgaccta cggcgtgcag tgcttcagcc gctaccccga ccacatgaag
     2101 cagcacgact tcttcaagtc cgccatgccc gaaggctacg tccaggagcg caccatcttc
     2161 ttcaaggacg acggcaacta caagacccgc gccgaggtga agttcgaggg cgacaccctg
     2221 gtgaaccgca tcgagctgaa gggcatcgac ttcaaggagg acggcaacat cctggggcac
     2281 aagctggagt acaactacaa cagccacaac gtctatatca tggccgacaa gcagaagaac
     2341 ggcatcaagg tgaacttcaa gatccgccac aacatcgagg acggcagcgt gcagctcgcc
     2401 gaccactacc agcagaacac ccccatcggc gacggccccg tgctgctgcc cgacaaccac
     2461 tacctgagca cccagtccgc cctgagcaaa gaccccaacg agaagcgcga tcacatggtc
     2521 ctgctggagt tcgtgaccgc cgccgggatc actctcggca tggacgagct gtacaagtga
     2581 taagaattcg atatcaagct tatcgataat caacctctgg attacaaaat ttgtgaaaga
     2641 ttgactggta ttcttaacta tgttgctcct tttacgctat gtggatacgc tgctttaatg
     2701 cctttgtatc atgctattgc ttcccgtatg gctttcattt tctcctcctt gtataaatcc
     2761 tggttgctgt ctctttatga ggagttgtgg cccgttgtca ggcaacgtgg cgtggtgtgc
     2821 actgtgtttg ctgacgcaac ccccactggt tggggcattg ccaccacctg tcagctcctt
     2881 tccgggactt tcgctttccc cctccctatt gccacggcgg aactcatcgc cgcctgcctt
     2941 gcccgctgct ggacaggggc tcggctgttg ggcactgaca attccgtggt gttgtcgggg
     3001 aaatcatcgt cctttccttg gctgctcgcc tatgttgcca cctggattct gcgcgggacg
     3061 tccttctgct acgtcccttc ggccctcaat ccagcggacc ttccttcccg cggcctgctg
     3121 ccggctctgc ggcctcttcc gcgtcttcgc cttcgccctc agacgagtcg gatctccctt
     3181 tgggccgcct ccccgcatcg ataccgagcg ctgctcgaga gatctacggg tggcatccct
     3241 gtgacccctc cccagtgcct ctcctggccc tggaagttgc cactccagtg cccaccagcc
     3301 ttgtcctaat aaaattaagt tgcatcattt tgtctgacta ggtgtccttc tataatatta
     3361 tggggtggag gggggtggta tggagcaagg ggcaagttgg gaagacaacc tgtagggcct
     3421 gcggggtcta ttgggaacca agctggagtg cagtggcaca atcttggctc actgcaatct
     3481 ccgcctcctg ggttcaagcg attctcctgc ctcagcctcc cgagttgttg ggattccagg
     3541 catgcatgac caggctcagc taatttttgt ttttttggta gagacggggt ttcaccatat
     3601 tggccaggct ggtctccaac tcctaatctc aggtgatcta cccaccttgg cctcccaaat
     3661 tgctgggatt acaggcgtga accactgctc ccttccctgt ccttctgatt ttgtaggtaa
     3721 ccacgtgcgg accgagcggc cgcaggaacc cctagtgatg gagttggcca ctccctctct
     3781 gcgcgctcgc tcgctcactg aggccgggcg accaaaggtc gcccgacgcc cgggctttgc
     3841 ccgggcggcc tcagtgagcg agcgagcgcg cagctgcctg caggggcgcc tgatgcggta
     3901 ttttctcctt acgcatctgt gcggtatttc acaccgcata nnnnnnnnnn nnnnnnnnnn
     3961 nnnnnnnnnn nnnnnnnnnn nnnnnnnnnn nnnnnnnnnn nnnnnnnnnn nnnnnnnnnn
     4021 nnnnnnnnnn nnnnntnnnn nnnnnnnnnn nnnnnnnnnn nnnnnnnnnn nnnnnnnnnn
     4081 nncnnnnnnn nnnnnnnnnn nnnnnnnnnn nnnnnnnnnn nnnnnnnnnn nnnnnnnnnn
     4141 nnnnnnnnnn nnnnnnnnnn nnnnnnnnnn nnnnnnnnnn nnnnnnnnnn nnnnnnnnnn
     4201 nnnnnnnnnn nnnnnnnnnn nnnncctttg acgttggagt ccacgttctt taatagtgga
     4261 ctcttgttcc aaactggaac aacactcaac tctatctcgg gctattcttt tgatttataa
     4321 gggattttgc cgatttcggt ctattggtta aaaaatgagc tgatttaaca aaaatttaac
     4381 gcgaatttta acaaaatatt aacgtttaca attttatggt gcactctcag tacaatctgc
     4441 tctgatgccg catagttaag ccagccccga cacccgccaa cacccgctga cgcgccctga
     4501 cgggcttgtc tgctcccggc atccgcttac agacaagctg tgaccgtctc cgggagctgc
     4561 atgtgtcaga ggttttcacc gtcatcaccg aaacgcgcga gacgaaaggg cctcgtgata
     4621 cgcctatttt tataggttaa tgtcatgata ataatggttt cttagacgtc aggtggcact
     4681 tttcggggaa atgtgcgcgg aacccctatt tgtttatttt tctaaataca ttcaaatatg
     4741 tatccgctca tgagacaata accctgataa atgcttcaat aatattgaaa aaggaagagt
     4801 atgagtattc aacatttccg tgtcgccctt attccctttt ttgcggcatt ttgccttcct
     4861 gtttttgctc acccagaaac gctggtgaaa gtaaaagatg ctgaagatca gttgggtgca
     4921 cgagtgggtt acatcgaact ggatctcaac agcggtaaga tccttgagag ttttcgcccc
     4981 gaagaacgtt ttccaatgat gagcactttt aaagttctgc tatgtggcgc ggtattatcc
     5041 cgtattgacg ccgggcaaga gcaactcggt cgccgcatac actattctca gaatgacttg
     5101 gttgagtact caccagtcac agaaaagcat cttacggatg gcatgacagt aagagaatta
     5161 tgcagtgctg ccataaccat gagtgataac actgcggcca acttacttct gacaacgatc
     5221 ggaggaccga aggagctaac cgcttttttg cacaacatgg gggatcatgt aactcgcctt
     5281 gatcgttggg aaccggagct gaatgaagcc ataccaaacg acgagcgtga caccacgatg
     5341 cctgtagcaa tggcaacaac gttgcgcaaa ctattaactg gcgaactact tactctagct
     5401 tcccggcaac aattaataga ctggatggag gcggataaag ttgcaggacc acttctgcgc
     5461 tcggcccttc cggctggctg gtttattgct gataaatctg gagccggtga gcgtgggtct
     5521 cgcggtatca ttgcagcact ggggccagat ggtaagccct cccgtatcgt agttatctac
     5581 acgacgggga gtcaggcaac tatggatgaa cgaaatagac agatcgctga gataggtgcc
     5641 tcactgatta agcattggta actgtcagac caagtttact catatatact ttagattgat
     5701 ttaaaacttc atttttaatt taaaaggatc taggtgaaga tcctttttga taatctcatg
     5761 accaaaatcc cttaacgtga gttttcgttc cactgagcgt cagaccccgt agaaaagatc
     5821 aaaggatctt cttgagatcc tttttttctg cgcgtaatct gctgcttgca aacaaaaaaa
     5881 ccaccgctac cagcggtggt ttgtttgccg gatcaagagc taccaactct ttttccgaag
     5941 gtaactggct tcagcagagc gcagatacca aatactgttc ttctagtgta gccgtagtta
     6001 ggccaccact tcaagaactc tgtagcaccg cctacatacc tcgctctgct aatcctgtta
     6061 ccagtggctg ctgccagtgg cgataagtcg tgtcttaccg ggttggactc aagacgatag
     6121 ttaccggata aggcgcagcg gtcgggctga acggggggtt cgtgcacaca gcccagcttg
     6181 gagcgaacga cctacaccga actgagatac ctacagcgtg agctatgaga aagcgccacg
     6241 cttcccgaag ggagaaaggc ggacaggtat ccggtaagcg gcagggtcgg aacaggagag
     6301 cgcacgaggg agcttccagg gggaaacgcc tggtatcttt atagtcctgt cgggtttcgc
     6361 cacctctgac ttgagcgtcg atttttgtga tgctcgtcag gggggcggag cctatggaaa
     6421 aacgccagca acgcggcctt tttacggttc ctggcctttt gctggccttt tgctcacatg
     6481 t
//
