>Addgene plasmid #125964 | 151_pAAV-ProC29-CatCh-GFP-WPRE | depositor full sequence | sequence record 241109 | 151_pAAV-ProC29-CatCh-GFP-WPRE sequence 6481 bps
CCTGCAGGCAGCTGCGCGCTCGCTCGCTCACTGAGGCCGCCCGGGCGTCGGGCGACCTTTGGTCGCCCGG
CCTCAGTGAGCGAGCGAGCGCGCAGAGAGGGAGTGGCCAACTCCATCACTAGGGGTTCCTGCGGCCGCAC
GCGTCTTACCGATTGCAGACGAAACCGAAACTTAGCTGACATCGAGTCGAAACCGAAACTTTTCATGGCC
GAAGGCGAAACCGAAACTTGCGTCCGTGTAACGCGAAACCGAAACTTCCCGAGCATCCTTACGAAACCGA
AACTGCAACCGGCTACACTCGAAACCGAAACTACTAATGATACCAACCGAAACCGAAACTCGGTAAGTGA
AACTGCGAAACCGAAACTTGGTGGACAGCCTTCCGAAACCGAAACTGGACGATGTTCGTTCCGAAACCGA
AACTATATTCGTGCCCAAGCGAAACCGAAACTAGGGGGCCGATATCCCGAAACCGAAACTACAGGCCCCG
CCCGTCGAAACCGAAACTTACGTCTCAGGAAGTCGAAACCGAAACTGGCTACCACTGACCACGAAACCGA
AACTTCTACTGTTCCGTGACGAAACCGAAACTGACGGACAAGAGTACCGAAACCGAAACTTAGTCAGGCG
TCCATCGAAACCGAAACTCAAAGATTCAAAAAACGAAACCGAAACTTTCTGTTGGGATGTCCGAAACCGA
AACTGCTCGAGATCTGCGATCTGCATCTCAATTAGTCAGCAACCATAGTCCCGCCCCTAACTCCGCCCAT
CCCGCCCCTAACTCCGCCCAGTTCCGCCCATTCTCCGCCCCATCGCTGACTAATTTTTTTTATTTATGCA
GAGGCCGAGGCCGCCTCGGCCTCTGAGCTATTCCAGAAGTAGTGAGGAGGCTTTTTTGGAGGCCTAGGCT
TTTGCAAAGGATCCGCCACCATGGATTATGGAGGCGCCCTGAGTGCCGTTGGGCGCGAGCTGCTATTTGT
AACGAACCCAGTAGTCGTCAATGGCTCTGTACTTGTGCCTGAGGACCAGTGTTACTGCGCGGGCTGGATT
GAGTCGCGTGGCACAAACGGTGCCCAAACGGCGTCGAACGTGCTGCAATGGCTTGCTGCTGGCTTCTCCA
TCCTACTGCTTATGTTTTACGCCTACCAAACATGGAAGTCAACCTGCGGCTGGGAGGAGATCTATGTGTG
CGCTATCGAGATGGTCAAGGTGATTCTCGAGTTCTTCTTCGAGTTTAAGAACCCGTCCATGCTGTATCTA
GCCACAGGCCACCGCGTCCAGTGGTTGCGTTACGCCGAGTGGCTTCTCACCTGCCCGGTCATTTGCATTC
ACCTGTCAAACCTGACGGGCTTGTCCAACGACTACAGCAGGCGCACCATGGGTCTGCTTGTGTCTGATAT
TGGCACAATTGTGTGGGGCGCCACTTCCGCCATGGCCACCGGATACGTCAAGGTCATCTTCTTCTGCCTG
GGTCTGTGTTATGGTGCTAACACGTTCTTTCACGCTGCCAAGGCCTACATCGAGGGTTACCACACCGTGC
CGAAGGGCCGGTGTCGCCAGGTGGTGACTGGCATGGCTTGGCTCTTCTTCGTATCATGGGGTATGTTCCC
CATCCTGTTCATCCTCGGCCCCGAGGGCTTCGGCGTCCTGAGCGTGTACGGCTCCACCGTCGGCCACACC
ATCATTGACCTGATGTCGAAGAACTGCTGGGGTCTGCTCGGCCACTACCTGCGCGTGCTGATCCACGAGC
ATATCCTCATCCACGGCGACATTCGCAAGACCACCAAATTGAACATTGGTGGCACTGAGATTGAGGTCGA
GACGCTGGTGGAGGACGAGGCCGAGGCTGGCGCGGTACCCATGGTGAGCAAGGGCGAGGAGCTGTTCACC
GGGGTGGTGCCCATCCTGGTCGAGCTGGACGGCGACGTAAACGGCCACAAGTTCAGCGTGTCCGGCGAGG
GCGAGGGCGATGCCACCTACGGCAAGCTGACCCTGAAGTTCATCTGCACCACCGGCAAGCTGCCCGTGCC
CTGGCCCACCCTCGTGACCACCCTGACCTACGGCGTGCAGTGCTTCAGCCGCTACCCCGACCACATGAAG
CAGCACGACTTCTTCAAGTCCGCCATGCCCGAAGGCTACGTCCAGGAGCGCACCATCTTCTTCAAGGACG
ACGGCAACTACAAGACCCGCGCCGAGGTGAAGTTCGAGGGCGACACCCTGGTGAACCGCATCGAGCTGAA
GGGCATCGACTTCAAGGAGGACGGCAACATCCTGGGGCACAAGCTGGAGTACAACTACAACAGCCACAAC
GTCTATATCATGGCCGACAAGCAGAAGAACGGCATCAAGGTGAACTTCAAGATCCGCCACAACATCGAGG
ACGGCAGCGTGCAGCTCGCCGACCACTACCAGCAGAACACCCCCATCGGCGACGGCCCCGTGCTGCTGCC
CGACAACCACTACCTGAGCACCCAGTCCGCCCTGAGCAAAGACCCCAACGAGAAGCGCGATCACATGGTC
CTGCTGGAGTTCGTGACCGCCGCCGGGATCACTCTCGGCATGGACGAGCTGTACAAGTGATAAGAATTCG
ATATCAAGCTTATCGATAATCAACCTCTGGATTACAAAATTTGTGAAAGATTGACTGGTATTCTTAACTA
TGTTGCTCCTTTTACGCTATGTGGATACGCTGCTTTAATGCCTTTGTATCATGCTATTGCTTCCCGTATG
GCTTTCATTTTCTCCTCCTTGTATAAATCCTGGTTGCTGTCTCTTTATGAGGAGTTGTGGCCCGTTGTCA
GGCAACGTGGCGTGGTGTGCACTGTGTTTGCTGACGCAACCCCCACTGGTTGGGGCATTGCCACCACCTG
TCAGCTCCTTTCCGGGACTTTCGCTTTCCCCCTCCCTATTGCCACGGCGGAACTCATCGCCGCCTGCCTT
GCCCGCTGCTGGACAGGGGCTCGGCTGTTGGGCACTGACAATTCCGTGGTGTTGTCGGGGAAATCATCGT
CCTTTCCTTGGCTGCTCGCCTATGTTGCCACCTGGATTCTGCGCGGGACGTCCTTCTGCTACGTCCCTTC
GGCCCTCAATCCAGCGGACCTTCCTTCCCGCGGCCTGCTGCCGGCTCTGCGGCCTCTTCCGCGTCTTCGC
CTTCGCCCTCAGACGAGTCGGATCTCCCTTTGGGCCGCCTCCCCGCATCGATACCGAGCGCTGCTCGAGA
GATCTACGGGTGGCATCCCTGTGACCCCTCCCCAGTGCCTCTCCTGGCCCTGGAAGTTGCCACTCCAGTG
CCCACCAGCCTTGTCCTAATAAAATTAAGTTGCATCATTTTGTCTGACTAGGTGTCCTTCTATAATATTA
TGGGGTGGAGGGGGGTGGTATGGAGCAAGGGGCAAGTTGGGAAGACAACCTGTAGGGCCTGCGGGGTCTA
TTGGGAACCAAGCTGGAGTGCAGTGGCACAATCTTGGCTCACTGCAATCTCCGCCTCCTGGGTTCAAGCG
ATTCTCCTGCCTCAGCCTCCCGAGTTGTTGGGATTCCAGGCATGCATGACCAGGCTCAGCTAATTTTTGT
TTTTTTGGTAGAGACGGGGTTTCACCATATTGGCCAGGCTGGTCTCCAACTCCTAATCTCAGGTGATCTA
CCCACCTTGGCCTCCCAAATTGCTGGGATTACAGGCGTGAACCACTGCTCCCTTCCCTGTCCTTCTGATT
TTGTAGGTAACCACGTGCGGACCGAGCGGCCGCAGGAACCCCTAGTGATGGAGTTGGCCACTCCCTCTCT
GCGCGCTCGCTCGCTCACTGAGGCCGGGCGACCAAAGGTCGCCCGACGCCCGGGCTTTGCCCGGGCGGCC
TCAGTGAGCGAGCGAGCGCGCAGCTGCCTGCAGGGGCGCCTGATGCGGTATTTTCTCCTTACGCATCTGT
GCGGTATTTCACACCGCATA
[142 nt withheld, positions 3941-4082]
C
[141 nt withheld, positions 4084-4224]
CCTTTGACGTTGGAGTCCACGTTCTTTAATAGTGGACTCTTGTTCCAAACTGGAACAACACTCAACCCTA
TCTCGGGCTATTCTTTTGATTTATAAGGGATTTTGCCGATTTCGGCCTATTGGTTAAAAAATGAGCTGAT
TTAACAAAAATTTAACGCGAATTTTAACAAAATATTAACGTTTACAATTTTATGGTGCACTCTCAGTACA
ATCTGCTCTGATGCCGCATAGTTAAGCCAGCCCCGACACCCGCCAACACCCGCTGACGCGCCCTGACGGG
CTTGTCTGCTCCCGGCATCCGCTTACAGACAAGCTGTGACCGTCTCCGGGAGCTGCATGTGTCAGAGGTT
TTCACCGTCATCACCGAAACGCGCGAGACGAAAGGGCCTCGTGATACGCCTATTTTTATAGGTTAATGTC
ATGATAATAATGGTTTCTTAGACGTCAGGTGGCACTTTTCGGGGAAATGTGCGCGGAACCCCTATTTGTT
TATTTTTCTAAATACATTCAAATATGTATCCGCTCATGAGACAATAACCCTGATAAATGCTTCAATAATA
TTGAAAAAGGAAGAGTATGAGTATTCAACATTTCCGTGTCGCCCTTATTCCCTTTTTTGCGGCATTTTGC
CTTCCTGTTTTTGCTCACCCAGAAACGCTGGTGAAAGTAAAAGATGCTGAAGATCAGTTGGGTGCACGAG
TGGGTTACATCGAACTGGATCTCAACAGCGGTAAGATCCTTGAGAGTTTTCGCCCCGAAGAACGTTTTCC
AATGATGAGCACTTTTAAAGTTCTGCTATGTGGCGCGGTATTATCCCGTATTGACGCCGGGCAAGAGCAA
CTCGGTCGCCGCATACACTATTCTCAGAATGACTTGGTTGAGTACTCACCAGTCACAGAAAAGCATCTTA
CGGATGGCATGACAGTAAGAGAATTATGCAGTGCTGCCATAACCATGAGTGATAACACTGCGGCCAACTT
ACTTCTGACAACGATCGGAGGACCGAAGGAGCTAACCGCTTTTTTGCACAACATGGGGGATCATGTAACT
CGCCTTGATCGTTGGGAACCGGAGCTGAATGAAGCCATACCAAACGACGAGCGTGACACCACGATGCCTG
TAGCAATGGCAACAACGTTGCGCAAACTATTAACTGGCGAACTACTTACTCTAGCTTCCCGGCAACAATT
AATAGACTGGATGGAGGCGGATAAAGTTGCAGGACCACTTCTGCGCTCGGCCCTTCCGGCTGGCTGGTTT
ATTGCTGATAAATCTGGAGCCGGTGAGCGTGGGTCTCGCGGTATCATTGCAGCACTGGGGCCAGATGGTA
AGCCCTCCCGTATCGTAGTTATCTACACGACGGGGAGTCAGGCAACTATGGATGAACGAAATAGACAGAT
CGCTGAGATAGGTGCCTCACTGATTAAGCATTGGTAACTGTCAGACCAAGTTTACTCATATATACTTTAG
ATTGATTTAAAACTTCATTTTTAATTTAAAAGGATCTAGGTGAAGATCCTTTTTGATAATCTCATGACCA
AAATCCCTTAACGTGAGTTTTCGTTCCACTGAGCGTCAGACCCCGTAGAAAAGATCAAAGGATCTTCTTG
AGATCCTTTTTTTCTGCGCGTAATCTGCTGCTTGCAAACAAAAAAACCACCGCTACCAGCGGTGGTTTGT
TTGCCGGATCAAGAGCTACCAACTCTTTTTCCGAAGGTAACTGGCTTCAGCAGAGCGCAGATACCAAATA
CTGTCCTTCTAGTGTAGCCGTAGTTAGGCCACCACTTCAAGAACTCTGTAGCACCGCCTACATACCTCGC
TCTGCTAATCCTGTTACCAGTGGCTGCTGCCAGTGGCGATAAGTCGTGTCTTACCGGGTTGGACTCAAGA
CGATAGTTACCGGATAAGGCGCAGCGGTCGGGCTGAACGGGGGGTTCGTGCACACAGCCCAGCTTGGAGC
GAACGACCTACACCGAACTGAGATACCTACAGCGTGAGCTATGAGAAAGCGCCACGCTTCCCGAAGGGAG
AAAGGCGGACAGGTATCCGGTAAGCGGCAGGGTCGGAACAGGAGAGCGCACGAGGGAGCTTCCAGGGGGA
AACGCCTGGTATCTTTATAGTCCTGTCGGGTTTCGCCACCTCTGACTTGAGCGTCGATTTTTGTGATGCT
CGTCAGGGGGGCGGAGCCTATGGAAAAACGCCAGCAACGCGGCCTTTTTACGGTTCCTGGCCTTTTGCTG
GCCTTTTGCTCACATGT
Features (pLannotate 1.2.2; 16 found; start..end, strand, type, name):
     12..39      +  repeat_region  AAV2 ITR (fragment): inverted terminal repeat of adeno-associated virus serotype 2 inverted
     68..95      +  repeat_region  AAV2 ITR (fragment): inverted terminal repeat of adeno-associated virus serotype 2 inverted
    722..918     +  promoter       SV40 promoter: SV40 early promoter
    931..1856    +  CDS            ChR2 (fragment): N-terminal fragment of channelrhodopsin-2 from the alga Chlamydomonas reinhardtii (Nagel et al., 2003) blue light-activated cation channel
   1861..2577    +  CDS            EGFP: EGFP is a basic (constitutively fluorescent) green fluorescent protein published in 1996, derived from Aequorea victoria. It is reported to be a rapidly-maturing weak dimer with moderate acid sensitivity.
   2584..2608    +  misc_feature   MCS (fragment): pBluescript multiple cloning site
   2608..3196    +  misc_feature   WPRE: woodchuck hepatitis virus posttranscriptional regulatory element
   3228..3704    +  polyA_signal   hGH poly(A) signal: human growth hormone polyadenylation signal
   3744..3884    +  repeat_region  AAV2 ITR: inverted terminal repeat of adeno-associated virus serotype 2 inverted
   3889..3940    -  misc_feature   bom (fragment): basis of mobility region from pBR322
   3959..4339    +  rep_origin     M13 ori (sequence partly withheld): M13 bacteriophage origin of replication; arrow indicates direction of (+) strand synthesis
   4415..4464    -  misc_feature   bom (fragment): basis of mobility region from pBR322
   4566..4601    -  CDS            rop (fragment): Rop protein, which maintains plasmids at low copy number; rop
   4696..4800    +  promoter       AmpR promoter: bla
   4801..5661    +  CDS            AmpR: β-lactamase; bla; confers resistance to ampicillin, carbenicillin, and related antibiotics
   5832..6420    +  rep_origin     ori: high-copy-number ColE1/pMB1/pBR322/pUC origin of replication
