[The description below was written by a language model from this plasmid's Addgene catalogue record, the feature table of its GenBank file and pLannotate feature annotations shown in this document.]
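Description:
151_pAAV-ProC29-CatCh-GFP-WPRE is a 6,481 bp AAV transfer plasmid built on a pAAV backbone, in which an expression cassette is flanked by AAV2 inverted terminal repeats. The ITRs are the cis elements that allow the intervening DNA to be replicated and packaged into recombinant AAV particles when rep, cap and helper functions are supplied separately. Outside the ITRs, the bacterial backbone carries a high-copy ColE1/pUC-type origin, a beta-lactamase gene for ampicillin selection, and an f1 phage origin. The recommended recombination-deficient growth strain reflects the tendency of ITRs to rearrange in bacteria.

The payload is CatCh-GFP, the L132C variant of channelrhodopsin-2 fused to EGFP. The annotation shows an N-terminal channelrhodopsin-2 fragment from Chlamydomonas reinhardtii, preceded by a Kozak consensus and followed almost immediately by the EGFP coding sequence. The fusion therefore gives both a blue-light-gated cation channel for optogenetic depolarisation and a fluorescent readout of which cells express it. Expression is driven by ProC29, one of a series of synthetic promoters. ProC29 is not annotated as such in the feature table, but it presumably lies in the region between the left ITR and the coding sequence. The only recognised element there is an SV40 early promoter/origin segment just upstream of the Kozak site, and the record does not say how this relates to the synthetic promoter. Downstream, a WPRE enhances transcript stability and expression, and a human growth hormone polyadenylation signal terminates the message.

The stated purpose is targeting expression to neuronal and glial cell types in the retina of mice, non-human primates and humans. The specific cell type favoured by ProC29 is not given in the record.
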