Addgene plasmid #125964: 151_pAAV-ProC29-CatCh-GFP-WPRE
Purpose: Targeting expression to neuronal and glial cell types in mice, non-human primates, and human retina
Depositing lab: Botond Roska. Depositing organization: Friedrich Miescher Institute for Biomedical Research. Publication: Targeting neuronal and glial cell types with synthetic promoter AAVs in mice, non-human primates and humans. Juttner J, Szabo A, Gross-Scherf B, Morikawa RK, Rompani SB, Hantz P, Szikra T, Esposti F, Cowan CS, Bharioke A, Patino-Alvarez CP, Keles O, Kusnyerik A, Azoulay T, Hartl D, Krebs AR, Schubeler D, Hajdu RI, Lukats A, Nemeth J, Nagy ZZ, Wu KC, Wu RH, Xiang L, Fang XL, Jin ZB, Goldblum D, Hasler PW, Scholl HPN, Krol J, Roska B. Nat Neurosci. 2019 Jul 8. pii: 10.1038/s41593-019-0431-2. doi: 10.1038/s41593-019-0431-2. PubMed 31285614.
Backbone
  Vector backbone: pAAV
  Vector type: AAV
Growth in bacteria
  Bacterial resistance: Ampicillin, 100 μg/mL
  Growth temperature: 37°C
  Growth strain: NEB Stable
  Copy number: High Copy
Gene/Insert
  Gene/Insert name: CatCh-GFP (alt name: ChR2(L132C)-EGFP)
  Species: Synthetic
  Promoter: ProC29
  Cloning method: Restriction Enzyme; 5′ cloning site Unknown (unknown if destroyed); 3′ cloning site Unknown (unknown if destroyed)
Terms and licenses: Academic/Nonprofit Terms; Industry Terms: Not Available to Industry
Depositor comments: Please visit https://www.biorxiv.org/content/early/2018/10/04/434720.full.pdf for BioRxiv preprint
How to cite: 151_pAAV-ProC29-CatCh-GFP-WPRE was a gift from Botond Roska (Addgene plasmid # 125964 ; http://n2t.net/addgene:125964 ; RRID:Addgene_125964)
